>Addgene plasmid #248933 | pTet_PflHamMA(S157A)B | addgene full sequence | sequence record 500565 | Addgene NGS Result
AGATTTCAGTGCAATTTATCTCTTCAAATGTAGCACCTGAAGTCAGCCCCATACGATATAAGTTGTCACC
TGCCCGAACCAGAGACTTATCCTGAACTGGCCGATAATTGCAGACGAACGATGCTTGGGCCCGAACAAAA
ACTCATCTCAGAAGAGGATCTGAATAGCGCCGTCGACCATCATCATCATCATCATTGAGTTTAAACGCTC
TCCAGCTTGGGTGTTTTGGCGGATGAGAGAAGATTTTCAGCCTGATACAGATTAAATCAGAACGCAGAAG
CGGTCTGATAAAACAGAATTTGCCTGGCGGCAGTAGCGCGGTGGTCCCACCTGACCCCATGCCGAACTCA
GAAGTGAAACGCCGTAGCGCCGATGGTAGTGTGGGGTCTGCCCATGCGAGAGTAGGCAACTGCCAGGCAT
CAAATAAAACGAAAGGCTCAGTCGAAAGACTGGGCCTTTCGTTTTATCTGTTGTTTGTCGGTGAACTTCA
GCGACGTCTTAAGACCCACTTTCACATTTAAGTTGTTTTTCTAATCCGCATATGATCAATTCAAGGCCGA
ATAAGAAGGCTGGCTCTGCACCTTGGTGATCAAATAATTCGATAGCTTGTCGTAATAATGGCGGCATACT
ATCAGTAGTAGGTGTTTCCCTTTCTTCTTTAGCGACTTGATGCTCTTGATCTTCCAATACGCAACCTAAA
GTAAAATGCCCCACAGCGCTGAGTGCATATAATGCATTCTCTAGTGAAAAACCTTGTTGGCATAAAAAGG
CTAATTGATTTTCGAGAGTTTCATACTGTTTTTCTGTAGGCCGTGTACCTAAATGTACTTTTGCTCCATC
GCGATGACTTAGTAAAGCACATCTAAAACTTTTAGCGTTATTACGTAAAAAATCTTGCCAGCTTTCCCCT
TCTAAAGGGCAAAAGTGAGTATGGTGCCTATCTAACATCTCAATGGCTAAGGCGTCGAGCAAAGCCCGCT
TATTTTTTACATGCCAATACAATGTAGGCTGCTCTACACCTAGCTTCTGGGCGAGTTTACGGGTTGTTAA
ACCTTCGATTCCGACCTCATTAAGCAGCTCTAATGCGCTGTTAATCACTTTACTTTTATCTAATCTAGAC
ATCATTAATTCCTAATTTTTGTTGACACTCTATCGTTGATAGAGTTATTTTACCACTCCCTATCAGTGAT
AGAGAAAAGAATTCAAAAGATCTTTTAAGAAGGAGATATACTGATGAAAATTTCCATGCACGATGCCGCA
TACGGTGATTCAATTCTCATCAGCGGCGCCTCGACCAAAATTTTAGTGGATGGTGGAACTGCGAAGTCCT
TCGCTGACTGGTCGCCTTCGTTAGAGGGTGTCGATACGCTAGATGCCCTGATAGTTACTCATATTGATAA
CGACCATATTGGCGGAGCAATCAAGCTGCTCACATCAAAGCACGCAACTAAAGTAAAAGAAGTTTATTTC
AATGGCATTAACCAAATCCTAGATGTGGAGGATTGTGATATTGGTGATCGTAGTGACGATCTAGAATTAT
CCGCAATCATAGCAAACACCACGTCTAGAGACGAAGACCAGTTGATAGGGTATTCTGAAGGCACATCGTT
ATCCTTAATATTACAGCAGCAAAATATCCCCTTAAATAAAGCAACCGAAGGCAGGCAAATCCACAGAACG
AGCCTTAATAAAAACATAATAATAGGAGAATTTGAAATTGAACTGATAGGCCCAAGCAGAAAGAGCTTGT
TAAAAATCCAACAAAAATGGCTTGAACTATTAGAAAGTAAAGAAATCAAAAGACGCCTTATCAGCCCAAG
ATATAGCGTTGCATTCGAAAGCTTTATCAGCTCGATTGATACCTCAGTAAAGCATGATGAGGAAATTTCA
AGTCTAAGTGAAAACATAGAGCATTTGGCAAATCAACCATTTACTAATGACACATCACCCCCAAACAAAA
GCAGCATCTCTTTCCTTCTAAAAACTGAAAACAAAAGCATTTTAATGCTCGGAGATTCCGACGCAGAGAC
TATAGAGGCATGGTTGAACTCGAAGTCTGCAGATAGCATCACAGTTGATGCGGTAAAGCTACCCCATCAC
GGAAGCCGAAATAACTTTAGTGCTAACTTAGTACGCAGAATACGCACTGCGAACTATTTAATTTCTACTA
ATGGCGATAAATTTTCACACCCTAACATTGAGACCTTAGCTAGAATCATTAAGTTTTCTCCTGACCGCGA
GGCAAAAATACTACTAAACCACGAAATCCCCCACCTCACAAACTCCTTCCTGAGCAACGCCAACAGTTAT
GAAGGAAATATCAGCATCCACCAGGGCATAAAGGAATTTGAGCTTTGAGTAATGCACTGACTGACGAGTA
CAAACTCGATAACGTCTTTATCCTAGAAGCCTATGACGACCTAGGTGAACCCATTTCAACAGGCAGTTGC
TTTTCGGTGGGTGCGTCTATTTTTTTTACATCTTGGCACGTCGTCAAAAATGCCTACACGCTTCGGATTT
TCCAAAGTAGAGATGATTATTTTCGTCAAGAGTTCCATGCCGCTAAATGTGTTTTTTACGATAAAGAAAC
TGACTTCGCAATACTGTCATCAGACAGCCTTACGATCAAATCAAAAATTGAAATAGGAATATACAAAGCT
GAGCTGAATGATGAGGTAAAAGCTATAGGGTACGCGGCCGAAAAAAGCAGATTGCATTTCCCTATAACTA
GTAAAATATCAAACGTCTTTGATTTCTCTACAACATATAAATATGACTTTGAGTTTGGAAAGCCGGCTGA
GCTAGACAAAGCAAATGGCTTAGCGGGGGGGCCAGTATTCTTTAAAGGCTACGCTATTGGCTTGCTTGCA
CTGCAAACTGTGGGATCGGCATTGCAAGCAGTATCTTTCCATACAATATTTGAACGGCCATCCGCTCTTG
AAGCCATTGAAAGCCAAGGGTTGGTTATAACCGGTGGTGACGAAATATCCTATGATAGGCCAGACCATCC
TGAAAGCCCATTTGTTGTCTCAATAGACTGTGCCGCTTCGGATCCAAACATAAAGGGACTAGATATAGGA
TTTGATCTTGGCGAATGGCGCAGTCAGAACCTGATTGATCAAACGCTCAACTGGATCGAAGACTACGCGC
TGACCCCGAAGCAAAAAAAAGCTTTGGGGCAACACAACTTCAAAAGAATTCAAAGTGCAAAAAGAAACTT
CCAGATTGGCAACCCAGCAGCAATGGCCGATTTATTCTTACACATCGCGATTCGCCAAAATTATAAAACC
ATCCCTATTATTTCAAATGTAATAACGGTAGATGGCGAGTCTGTGTTTTCCTGCTCGCATATCGTTATTT
ATAGAGGCAAAGTTGAGCTATGGCTTGGAATCTCTGCTATGGAGGTTTCCATGGAGCAAACAGTAAAGGA
GGCTATTCACAGAGTTGACTCCATCATACGTTCCGGAGGAATCCAAGACCGGTTGGTTGTTATATTATCA
GAACTAGACCCTACTTGGCCGTATATAAAAAAGCTGGAAAAATTATCAAACTCCAACCTCAAATTAACTG
ACAAAATTGATAAGATAATTATACCTATGTTTTTATCAAGCAATGCAGACTTGATAAATAATTATGACCC
AAGCAATTTTTCAAACTCATTTCAAAAAGATATAGATGAGTGCAGGGAAAGGGTTGCTGGCGCCTACAAT
GCTCGAATCGTTCCCTTGATCAACCTCCGCATCTTTCTATTTCCGGTCGACAACATACACGAGTTACATA
CGAAATTTGTTAAGGAGTTCGAATTTTGAATACGGAAATTTATAACAACCTTCGTAAGCAAATCGACAAC
TCTGCTTTCACCGGATGGCAAAGGTTATTCGTTGAACTTATAAATCTATACAACTTACATGATGACAATC
AATTCTTGATTCAGGACCTGACGCTGAGATGCCTAGAGAGGCGTGGGGAATTCAAACAGCTTCATGGTCT
GTTGAACATATTGATTTCCGAGCTAGGTTTGTTCCCGTACTTAGATCCAGATCTGATGACGTCGAAAGAC
AGCATAAGGATGAATATTTTTAAGTCGCCTATAGCTGGCGATATAACATTCCACCTAAAACAGGCTGAGA
TTTATTACAGGATTGTAAATGGAGATAACATCGTACTCAGTGCACCTACAAGCTTCGGAAAAAGCTTAGT
TATAGATGCTCTCATCAGCTCTGAAGAATACGACAACATTGTGGTAGTAGTCCCAACCATAGCTTTGATG
GATGAGTTACGAAAGAAATTTAGCAAATATAAAGAAAACTACAAGATAATCACTCAGTCCTCTCAAGAGC
CAGCGACAAAAAATCTATATATCTATACTCAAGAAAGGGTCTTGGAATGCAAGAACCTTGAACGAGTAGA
CTTCTTTATTATCGATGAGTTTTACAAATTAGCACCTCTCAATACATCTGACTATCGAAGCGACAGACTA
AATCTGGCATTTCACAAACTTTTTAAAATGTGCAGTCGCTTTTACATGCTCGGCCCCAACATTAATGGCC
TGGCCGAAGGCATAGAAGACAAACTAAATTGCAATTTTGTAAAATATGACAATTACAAAACTGTAGTAGC
TAACGAATATCGCTACATTATCCGTGAAGATGGGAATGATAAAGAAAAAGACATTGATCGCGACGCGCAC
TTAGTCAATATTTTGCAAAAAATCGGTCAAAACGAACAGACTTTAATTTACTGCAAGACTCCAAAACGAG
CAGCCTCGCTAGTAAAAAAGATCATGAAACTCAGAGAGAACCAAGAGATAAGAAAAGGAGAGTTTTCTGA
CTGGCTGAGAGAGACATATCACGATGACTGGTCGATGGCAGACGCAGTGGAACGCGGGATTGCCTGTCAC
CATGGCAGACTTCCTCGTGTCGTCTCCGGGTATGTGGTGGAAGCGTTCAATGAAAAGCTCATAAATATTT
TGGTTTGCACCTCAACTTTGATTGAGGGTGTTAACACAAATGCTAGAAGCGTCATAATTTACGATGACTG
TATTCGAGGGACCACCCAACTGGATTCGTTCACTTTTAACAATATCTCTGGACGTAGTGGGCGTATGTTT
GAACACTTTGTTGGAGATATACATGTTATTGGACGAAAACCATCAGCAGAGCTTCCTTGGATCGACGTCC
CAATAGTGACTCAAGATGACTCCGCCTCTAGACCCATGCTGCTAAGCATAATCGACGAGCTAAGCACCGA
ACAAAGGGCTAGTTTATCGAGATATACAACTCAACAATATGTACCTATCACTTTACTTAATAAGCATCTC
GGTGTTCCTCCGGAAAGGATAATAAAATTCGCAGAAGCCTTAATGGAGAAATGTGGCGCCTGGAACTCAA
TTATGGCATGGACGGGAAAATTCCCAACTAGCGAGCAACTAAGACACCTATGCAACATCATGTTCGATCA
CTTCGCAATATCACGAATGGGCGGAGGATGCGTCAAATCAAAAAAGCAGCTGTTTTATAGAGTGCTCAAC
ATTGTAAATAGAAAAGAAGACAAAGATCTAATTCAAAGCGAATATGATTTTTGGTCCCCACGAAACGCGG
AATATGAGATTGATGACGCAGTGCAAAGCGTTTTCGATTTCAAAAGAAACTTAATTGGCTACAACCTCCC
TAAGATTATTTTGGCGATAAACGACGTACAGCGCTTAATATTTTCTCGATTCAATTACCGTTGTGGCGAC
TACGCAGCTTTTGCCCACTCTCTAGAAGCAATGTTTTTACCACCTTCAATTGTGGCTCTTGAAGAGTTTG
GAATACCAACTCGTGTAGCACAAAAAATATACCAAATTAGCAACGTCGGCGAGGACGCCACCGTAGATTT
AATCCTAGAGCAGGTAAGATCGCACCCGGGTCTCTACATATCGAAATTTGATGATTTTGAAAAAACTCTC
CTGAACCGAGCAATTCAATATCTTTAAAGGAGGACTTTGGCAGGTGACCAATAAAAAACGCCCGGCGGCA
ACCGAGCGTTCTGAACAAATCCAGATGGAGTTCTGAGGTCATTACTGGATCTATCAACAGGAGTCCAAGC
GAGCTCGATATCAAATTACGCCCCGCCCTGCCACTCATCGCAGTACTGTTGTAATTCATTAAGCATTCTG
CCGACATGGAAGCCATCACAAACGGCATGATGAACCTGAATCGCCAGCGGCATCAGCACCTTGTCGCCTT
GCGTATAATATTTGCCCATGGTGAAAACGGGGGCGAAGAAGTTGTCCATATTGGCCACGTTTAAATCAAA
ACTGGTGAAACTCACCCAGGGATTGGCTGAAACGAAAAACATATTCTCAATAAACCCTTTAGGGAAATAG
GCCAGGTTTTCACCGTAACACGCCACATCTTGCGAATATATGTGTAGAAACTGCCGGAAATCGTCGTGGT
ATTCACTCCAGAGCGATGAAAACGTTTCAGTTTGCTCATGGAAAACGGTGTAACAAGGGTGAACACTATC
CCATATCACCAGCTCACCGTCTTTCATTGCCATACGAAATTCCGGATGAGCATTCATCAGGCGGGCAAGA
ATGTGAATAAAGGCCGGATAAAACTTGTGCTTATTTTTCTTTACGGTCTTTAAAAAGGCCGTAATATCCA
GCTGAACGGTCTGGTTATAGGTACATTGAGCAACTGACTGAAATGCCTCAAAATGTTCTTTACGATGCCA
TTGGGATATATCAACGGTGGTATATCCAGTTATTTTTTTCTCCATTTTAGCTTCCTTAGCTCCTGAAAAT
CTCGATAACTCAAAAAATACGCCCGGTAGTGATCTTATTTCATTATGGTGAAAGTTGGAACCTCTTACGT
GCCCGATCAAGCGCTAGCGGAGTGTATACTGGCTTACTATGTTGGCACTGATGAGGGTGTCAGTGAAGTG
CTTCATGTGGCAGGAGAAAAAAGGCTGCACCGGTGCGTCAGCAGAATATGTGATACAGGATATATTCCGC
TTCCTCGCTCACTGACTCGCTACGCTCGGTCGTTCGACTGCGGCGAGCGGAAATGGCTTACGAACGGGGC
GGAGATTTCCTGGAAGATGCCAGGAAGATACTTAACAGGGAAGTGAGAGGGCCGCGGCAAAGCCGTTTTT
CCATAGGCTCCGCCCCCCTGACAAGCATCACGAAATCTGACGCTCAAATCAGTGGTGGCGAAACCCGACA
GGACTATAAAGATACCAGGCGTTTCCCCCTGGCGGCTCCCTCGTGCGCTCTCCTGTTCCTGCCTTTCGGT
TTACCGGTGTCATTCCGCTGTTATGGCCGCGTTTGTCTCATTCCACGCCTGACACTCAGTTCCGGGTAGG
CAGTTCGCTCCAAGCTGGACTGTATGCACGAACCCCCCGTTCAGTCCGACCGCTGCGCCTTATCCGGTAA
CTATCGTCTTGAGTCCAACCCGGAAAGACATGCAAAAGCACCACTGGCAGCAGCCACTGGTAATTGATTT
AGAGGAGTTAGTCTTGAAGTCATGCGCCGGTTAAGGCTAAACTGAAAGGACAAGTTTTGGTGACTGCGCT
CCTCCAAGCCAGTTACCTCGGTTCAAAGAGTTGGTAGCTCAGAGAACCTTCGAAAAACCGCCCTGCAAGG
CGGTTTTTTCGTTTTCAGAGCAAGAGATTACGCGCAGACCAAAACGATCTCAAGAAGATCATCTTATTAA
TCAGATAAAATATTTCT
Features (pLannotate 1.2.2; 11 found; start..end, strand, type, name):
    178..195     +  CDS            capTEV™ (fragment): composite tag for in vivo biotinylation, TEV protease cleavage, and 6xHis tagging
    302..417     +  ncRNA          5S rRNA: Accession: RF00001 - 5S ribosomal RNA
    421..467     +  terminator     rrnB T1 terminator: transcription terminator T1 from the E. coli rrnB gene
    499..1122    -  CDS            TetR: tetracycline repressor TetR; tetR from transposon Tn10; TetR binds to the tetracycline operator tetO to inhibit transcription. This inhibition can be relieved by adding tetracycline or doxycycline.
   1141..1196    +  promoter       tetR/tetA promoters: tetR; overlapping promoters for bacterial tetR and tetA
   6001..6035    -  terminator     lambda t0 terminator: minimal transcription terminator from phage lambda (Scholtissek and Grosse, 1987)
   6109..6765    -  CDS            cat: CAT_ECOLX - Experimental evidence at protein level: Swiss-Prot protein existence level 1. This enzyme is an effector of chloramphenicol resistance in bacteria. From Escherichia coli. This protein is used as a marker in many commonly used cloning vectors, such as pACYC184.
   6766..6863    -  promoter       cat promoter: promoter of the E. coli cat gene encoding chloramphenicol acetyltransferase
   6870..6896    +  misc_feature   bom (fragment): basis of mobility region from pBR322
   6995..7050    -  rep_origin     RSF ori (fragment): Plasmids containing the RSF 1030 origin of replication can be propagated in E. coli cells that contain additional plasmids with compatible origins.
   7138..7683    -  rep_origin     p15A ori: Plasmids containing the medium-copy-number p15A origin of replication can be propagated in E. coli cells that contain a second plasmid with the ColE1 origin.
