[The description below was written by a language model from this plasmid's Addgene catalogue record and pLannotate feature annotations shown in this document.]
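Description:
pTet_PflHamMA(S157A)B is a 7.7 kb bacterial expression plasmid built on a p15A backbone. It carries the Hachiman antiphage defense system from Pseudomonas fluorescens under tetracycline-inducible control. It replicates in E. coli from the p15A origin, which is compatible with ColE1-type plasmids, so a second plasmid can be maintained in the same cell. The catalogue entry lists the plasmid as high copy, although p15A is generally regarded as a medium-copy origin. Selection is by chloramphenicol resistance, provided by a cat gene with its native promoter and followed by a lambda t0 terminator. Short fragments annotated as a bom site and an RSF origin lie near the p15A origin and are probably backbone remnants or similarity matches rather than functional elements.

The regulatory module is a Tn10 TetR repressor gene placed divergently from the overlapping tetR/tetA promoters. TetR keeps the insert repressed until tetracycline or an analogue relieves operator binding. The region downstream of this promoter, roughly 4.8 kb, is not annotated in the feature table, but its position and size fit the catalogued PflHamMA(S157A)B insert. The name suggests a multi-gene operon including HamA and HamB, though the record does not define the individual open reading frames. The S157A substitution is recorded as lying in HamA; the record does not state what this residue does. An rrnB T1 terminator with adjacent 5S rRNA sequence and a short match to a composite-tag fragment (probably a His-type stretch) sit upstream of the tetR gene. The construct is suited to inducible expression of a mutant Hachiman system, for example for comparison with a wild-type system in studies of antiviral immunity.
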