Addgene plasmid #248933: pTet_PflHamMA(S157A)B
Purpose: Hachiman from P. fluorescens under pTet control with HamA mutated (S157A)
Depositing lab: Jennifer Doudna. Depositing organization: University of California, Berkeley. Publication: Recurrent acquisition of nuclease-protease pairs in antiviral immunity. Tuck OT, Hu JJ, Lopez SC, Adler BA, O'Brien CE, Hsieh K, Meredith C, Loi KJ, Yoon PH, Doherty EE, Lahiri A, Doudna JA. Science. 2026 Jan 8;391(6781):195-201. doi: 10.1126/science.aea8769. Epub 2025 Nov 13. PubMed 41231971.
Backbone
  Vector backbone: p15a
  Vector type: Bacterial Expression
Growth in bacteria
  Bacterial resistance: Chloramphenicol, 25 μg/mL
  Growth temperature: 37°C
  Growth strain: DH5alpha
  Copy number: High Copy
Gene/Insert
  Gene/Insert name: PflHamMA(S157A)B
  Species: Pseudomonas fluorescens
  Mutation: S157A
  Cloning method: Other
Terms and licenses: Academic/Nonprofit Terms; Industry Terms: Not Available to Industry
How to cite: pTet_PflHamMA(S157A)B was a gift from Jennifer Doudna (Addgene plasmid # 248933 ; http://n2t.net/addgene:248933 ; RRID:Addgene_248933)
